>Addgene plasmid #144445 | TFORF2969 | addgene full sequence | sequence record 391595 | Addgene NGS Result
TTAATGTAGTCTTATGCAATACTCTTGTAGTCTTGCAACATGGTAACGATGAGTTAGCAACATGCCTTAC
AAGGAGAGAAAAAGCACCGTGCATGCCGATTGGTGGAAGTAAGGTGGTACGATCGTGCCTTATTAGGAAG
GCAACAGACGGGTCTGACATGGATTGGACGAACCACTGAATTGCCGCATTGCAGAGATATTGTATTTAAG
TGCCTAGCTCGATACATAAACGGGTCTCTCTGGTTAGACCAGATCTGAGCCTGGGAGCTCTCTGGCTAAC
TAGGGAACCCACTGCTTAAGCCTCAATAAAGCTTGCCTTGAGTGCTTCAAGTAGTGTGTGCCCGTCTGTT
GTGTGACTCTGGTAACTAGAGATCCCTCAGACCCTTTTAGTCAGTGTGGAAAATCTCTAGCAGTGGCGCC
CGAACAGGGACTTGAAAGCGAAAGGGAAACCAGAGGAGCTCTCTCGACGCAGGACTCGGCTTGCTGAAGC
GCGCACGGCAAGAGGCGAGGGGCGGCGACTGGTGAGTACGCCAAAAATTTTGACTAGCGGAGGCTAGAAG
GAGAGAGATGGGTGCGAGAGCGTCAGTATTAAGCGGGGGAGAATTAGATCGCGATGGGAAAAAATTCGGT
TAAGGCCAGGGGGAAAGAAAAAATATAAATTAAAACATATAGTATGGGCAAGCAGGGAGCTAGAACGATT
CGCAGTTAATCCTGGCCTGTTAGAAACATCAGAAGGCTGTAGACAAATACTGGGACAGCTACAACCATCC
CTTCAGACAGGATCAGAAGAACTTAGATCATTATATAATACAGTAGCAACCCTCTATTGTGTGCATCAAA
GGATAGAGATAAAAGACACCAAGGAAGCTTTAGACAAGATAGAGGAAGAGCAAAACAAAAGTAAGACCAC
CGCACAGCAAGCGGCCGCTGATCTTCAGACCTGGAGGAGGAGATATGAGGGACAATTGGAGAAGTGAATT
ATATAAATATAAAGTAGTAAAAATTGAACCATTAGGAGTAGCACCCACCAAGGCAAAGAGAAGAGTGGTG
CAGAGAGAAAAAAGAGCAGTGGGAATAGGAGCTTTGTTCCTTGGGTTCTTGGGAGCAGCAGGAAGCACTA
TGGGCGCAGCGTCAATGACGCTGACGGTACAGGCCAGACAATTATTGTCTGGTATAGTGCAGCAGCAGAA
CAATTTGCTGAGGGCTATTGAGGCGCAACAGCATCTGTTGCAACTCACAGTCTGGGGCATCAAGCAGCTC
CAGGCAAGAATCCTGGCTGTGGAAAGATACCTAAAGGATCAACAGCTCCTGGGGATTTGGGGTTGCTCTG
GAAAACTCATTTGCACCACTGCTGTGCCTTGGAATGCTAGTTGGAGTAATAAATCTCTGGAACAGATTTG
GAATCACACGACCTGGATGGAGTGGGACAGAGAAATTAACAATTACACAAGCTTAATACACTCCTTAATT
GAAGAATCGCAAAACCAGCAAGAAAAGAATGAACAAGAATTATTGGAATTAGATAAATGGGCAAGTTTGT
GGAATTGGTTTAACATAACAAATTGGCTGTGGTATATAAAATTATTCATAATGATAGTAGGAGGCTTGGT
AGGTTTAAGAATAGTTTTTGCTGTACTTTCTATAGTGAATAGAGTTAGGCAGGGATATTCACCATTATCG
TTTCAGACCCACCTCCCAACCCCGAGGGGACCCATGCATTGCATCTCAATTAGTCAGCAACCAGGTGTGG
AAAGTCCCCAGGCTCCCCAGCAGGCAGAAGTATGCAAAGCATGCGTCTCAATTAGTCAGCAACCATAGTC
CCGCCCCTAACTCCGCCCATCCCGCCCCTAACTCCGCCCAGTTCCGCCCATTCTCCGCCCCATGGCTGAC
TAATTTTTTTTATTTATGCAGAGGCCGAGGCCGCCTCGGCCTCTGAGCTATTCCAGAAGTAGTGAGGAGG
CTTTTTTGGAGGCCTAGGCTTTTGCAAAAAGCTTTCTAGAGGTACCACCGGAGCTTACCATGACCGAGTA
CAAGCCCACGGTGCGCCTCGCCACCCGCGACGACGTCCCCAGGGCCGTACGCACCCTCGCCGCCGCGTTC
GCCGACTACCCCGCCACGCGCCACACCGTCGATCCGGACCGCCACATCGAGCGGGTCACCGAGCTGCAAG
AACTCTTCCTCACGCGCGTCGGGCTCGACATCGGCAAGGTGTGGGTCGCGGACGACGGCGCCGCCGTGGC
GGTCTGGACCACGCCGGAGAGCGTCGAAGCGGGGGCGGTGTTCGCCGAGATCGGCCCGCGCATGGCCGAG
TTGAGCGGTTCCCGGCTGGCCGCGCAGCAACAGATGGAAGGCCTCCTGGCGCCGCACCGGCCCAAGGAGC
CCGCGTGGTTCCTGGCCACCGTCGGCGTCTCGCCCGACCACCAGGGCAAGGGTCTGGGCAGCGCCGTCGT
GCTCCCCGGAGTGGAGGCGGCCGAGCGCGCCGGGGTGCCCGCCTTCCTGGAGACCTCCGCGCCCCGCAAC
CTCCCCTTCTACGAGCGGCTCGGCTTCACCGTCACCGCCGACGTCGAGGTGCCCGAAGGACCGCGCACCT
GGTGCATGACCCGCAAGCCCGGTGCCAGTTAACGAATTCTAGATCTTGAGACAAATGGCAGTATTCATCC
ACAATTTTAAAAGAAAAGGGGGGATTGGGGGGTACAGTGCAGGGGAAAGAATAGTAGACATAATAGCAAC
AGACATACAAACTAAAGAATTACAAAAACAAATTACAAAAATTCAAAATTTTCGGGTTTATTACAGGGAC
AGCAGAGATCCACTTTGGCGCCGGCTCGAGGCCTGCAGGTGCAAAGATGGATAAAGTTTTAAACAGAGAG
GAATCTTTGCAGCTAATGGACCTTCTAGGTCTTGAAAGGAGTGGGAATTGGCTCCGGTGCCCGTCAGTGG
GCAGAGCGCACATCGCCCACAGTCCCCGAGAAGTTGGGGGGAGGGGTCGGCAATTGAACCGGTGCCTAGA
GAAGGTGGCGCGGGGTAAACTGGGAAAGTGATGTCGTGTACTGGCTCCGCCTTTTTCCCGAGGGTGGGGG
AGAACCGTATATAAGTGCAGTAGTCGCCGTGAACGTTCTTTTTCGCAACGGGTTTGCCGCCAGAACACAG
GTAAGTGCCGTGTGTGGTTCCCGCGGGCCTGGCCTCTTTACGGGTTATGGCCCTTGCGTGCCTTGAATTA
CTTCCACCTGGCTGCAGTACGTGATTCTTGATCCCGAGCTTCGGGTTGGAAGTGGGTGGGAGAGTTCGAG
GCCTTGCGCTTAAGGAGCCCCTTCGCCTCGTGCTTGAGTTGAGGCCTGGCCTGGGCGCTGGGGCCGCCGC
GTGCGAATCTGGTGGCACCTTCGCGCCTGTCTCGCTGCTTTCGATAAGTCTCTAGCCATTTAAAATTTTT
GATGACCTGCTGCGACGCTTTTTTTCTGGCAAGATAGTCTTGTAAATGCGGGCCAAGATCTGCACACTGG
TATTTCGGTTTTTGGGGCCGCGGGCGGCGACGGGGCCCGTGCGTCCCAGCGCACATGTTCGGCGAGGCGG
GGCCTGCGAGCGCGGCCACCGAGAATCGGACGGGGGTAGTCTCAAGCTGGCCGGCCTGCTCTGGTGCCTG
GCCTCGCGCCGCCGTGTATCGCCCCGCCCTGGGCGGCAAGGCTGGCCCGGTCGGCACCAGTTGCGTGAGC
GGAAAGATGGCCGCTTCCCGGCCCTGCTGCAGGGAGCTCAAAATGGAGGACGCGGCGCTCGGGAGAGCGG
GCGGGTGAGTCACCCACACAAAGGAAAAGGGCCTTTCCGTCCTCAGCCGTCGCTTCATGTGACTCCACGG
AGTACCGGGCGCCGTCCAGGCACCTCGATTAGTTCTCGAGCTTTTGGAGTACGTCGTCTTTAGGTTGGGG
GGAGGGGTTTTATGCGATGGAGTTTCCCCACACTGAGTGGGTGGAGACTGAAGTTAGGCCAGCTTGGCAC
TTGATGTAATTCTCCTTGGAATTTGCCCTTTTTGAGTTTGGATCTTGGTTCATTCTCAAGCCTCAGACAG
TGGTTCAAAGTTTTTTTCTTCCATTTCAGGTGTCGTGAGGCTAGCATCGATTGATCAACAAGTTTGTACA
AAAAAGTTGGCATGCCTCACAACTCCATCAGATCTGGCCATGGAGGGCTGAACCAGCTGGGAGGGGCCTT
TGTGAATGGCAGACCTCTGCCGGAAGTGGTCCGCCAGCGCATCGTAGACCTGGCCCACCAGGGTGTAAGG
CCCTGCGACATCTCTCGCCAGCTCCGCGTCAGCCATGGCTGCGTCAGCAAGATCCTTGGCAGGTACTACG
AGACTGGCAGCATCCGGCCTGGAGTGATAGGGGGCTCCAAGCCCAAGGTGGCCACCCCCAAGGTGGTGGA
GAAGATTGGGGACTACAAACGCCAGAACCCTACCATGTTTGCCTGGGAGATCCGAGACCGGCTCCTGGCT
GAGGGCGTCTGTGACAATGACACTGTGCCCAGTGTCAGCTCCATTAATAGAATCATCCGGACCAAAGTGC
AGCAACCATTCAACCTCCCTATGGACAGCTGCGTGGCCACCAAGTCCCTGAGTCCCGGACACACGCTGAT
CCCCAGCTCAGCTGTAACTCCCCCGGAGTCACCCCAGTCGGATTCCCTGGGCTCCACCTACTCCATCAAT
GGGCTCCTGGGCATCGCTCAGCCTGGCAGCGACAAGAGGAAAATGGATGACAGTGATCAGGATAGCTGCC
GACTAAGCATTGACTCACAGAGCAGCAGCAGCGGACCCCGAAAGCACCTTCGCACGGATGCCTTCAGCCA
GCACCACCTCGAGCCGCTCGAGTGCCCATTTGAGCGGCAGCACTACCCAGAGGCCTATGCCTCCCCCAGC
CACACCAAAGGCGAGCAGGGCCTCTACCCGCTGCCCTTGCTCAACAGCACCCTGGACGACGGGAAGGCCA
CCCTGACCCCTTCCAACACGCCACTGGGGCGCAACCTCTCGACTCACCAGACCTACCCCGTGGTGGCAGA
TCCTCACTCACCCTTCGCCATAAAGCAGGAAACCCCCGAGGTGTCCAGTTCTAGCTCCACCCCTTCCTCT
TTATCTAGCTCCGCCTTTTTGGATCTGCAGCAAGTCGGCTCCGGGGTCCCGCCCTTCAATGCCTTTCCCC
ATGCTGCCTCCGTGTACGGGCAGTTCACGGGCCAGGCCCTCCTCTCAGGGCGAGAGATGGTGGGGCCCAC
GCTGCCCGGATACCCACCCCACATCCCCACCAGCGGACAGGGCAGCTATGCCTCCTCTGCCATCGCAGGC
ATGGTGGCAGGAAGTGAATACTCTGGCAATGCCTATGGCCACACCCCCTACTCCTCCTACAGCGAGGCCT
GGCGCTTCCCCAACTCCAGCTTGCTGAGTTCCCCATATTATTACAGTTCCACATCAAGGCCGAGTGCACC
GCCCACCACTGCCACGGCCTTTGACCATCTGTACCCAACTTTCTTGTACAAAGTGGTTGATATCGGTAAG
CCTATCCCTAACCCTCTCCTCGGTCTCGATTCTACGTAGTAATGAACTAGTCCGTAACTTGAAAGTATTT
CGATTTCTTGGCTTTATATATCTTGTGGAAAGGACGAAGCACCTCAACCCACTCTTGGTCGACGCGTTAA
GTCGACAATCAACCTCTGGATTACAAAATTTGTGAAAGATTGACTGGTATTCTTAACTATGTTGCTCCTT
TTACGCTATGTGGATACGCTGCTTTAATGCCTTTGTATCATGCTATTGCTTCCCGTATGGCTTTCATTTT
CTCCTCCTTGTATAAATCCTGGTTGCTGTCTCTTTATGAGGAGTTGTGGCCCGTTGTCAGGCAACGTGGC
GTGGTGTGCACTGTGTTTGCTGACGCAACCCCCACTGGTTGGGGCATTGCCACCACCTGTCAGCTCCTTT
CCGGGACTTTCGCTTTCCCCCTCCCTATTGCCACGGCGGAACTCATCGCCGCCTGCCTTGCCCGCTGCTG
GACAGGGGCTCGGCTGTTGGGCACTGACAATTCCGTGGTGTTGTCGGGGAAATCATCGTCCTTTCCTTGG
CTGCTCGCCTGTGTTGCCACCTGGATTCTGCGCGGGACGTCCTTCTGCTACGTCCCTTCGGCCCTCAATC
CAGCGGACCTTCCTTCCCGCGGCCTGCTGCCGGCTCTGCGGCCTCTTCCGCGTCTTCGCCTTCGCCCTCA
GACGAGTCGGATCTCCCTTTGGGCCGCCTCCCCGCGTCGACTTTAAGACCAATGACTTACAAGGCAGCTG
TAGATCTTAGCCACTTTTTAAAAGAAAAGGGGGGACTGGAAGGGCTAATTCACTCCCAACGAAGACAAGA
TCTGCTTTTTGCTTGTACTGGGTCTCTCTGGTTAGACCAGATCTGAGCCTGGGAGCTCTCTGGCTAACTA
GGGAACCCACTGCTTAAGCCTCAATAAAGCTTGCCTTGAGTGCTTCAAGTAGTGTGTGCCCGTCTGTTGT
GTGACTCTGGTAACTAGAGATCCCTCAGACCCTTTTAGTCAGTGTGGAAAATCTCTAGCAGTACGTATAG
TAGTTCATGTCATCTTATTATTCAGTATTTATAACTTGCAAAGAAATGAATATCAGAGAGTGAGAGGAAC
TTGTTTATTGCAGCTTATAATGGTTACAAATAAAGCAATAGCATCACAAATTTCACAAATAAAGCATTTT
TTTCACTGCATTCTAGTTGTGGTTTGTCCAAACTCATCAATGTATCTTATCATGTCTGGCTCTAGCTATC
CCGCCCCTAACTCCGCCCATCCCGCCCCTAACTCCGCCCAGTTCCGCCCATTCTCCGCCCCATGGCTGAC
TAATTTTTTTTATTTATGCAGAGGCCGAGGCCGCCTCGGCCTCTGAGCTATTCCAGAAGTAGTGAGGAGG
CTTTTTTGGAGGCCTAGGGACGTACCCAATTCGCCCTATAGTGAGTCGTATTACGCGCGCTCACTGGCCG
TCGTTTTACAACGTCGTGACTGGGAAAACCCTGGCGTTACCCAACTTAATCGCCTTGCAGCACATCCCCC
TTTCGCCAGCTGGCGTAATAGCGAAGAGGCCCGCACCGATCGCCCTTCCCAACAGTTGCGCAGCCTGAAT
GGCGAATGGG
[124 nt withheld, positions 7151-7274]
C
[91 nt withheld, positions 7276-7366]
A
[49 nt withheld, positions 7368-7416]
CCTTTGACGTTGGAGTCCACGTTCTTT
[37 nt withheld, positions 7444-7480]
ACCCTATCTCGGTCTATTCTTTTGATTTATAAGGGATTTTGCCGATTTCGGCCTATTGGTTAAAAAATGA
GCTGATTTAACAAAAATTTAACGCGAATTTTAACAAAATATTAACGCTTACAATTTAGGTGGCACTTTTC
GGGGAAATGTGCGCGGAACCCCTATTTGTTTATTTTTCTAAATACATTCAAATATGTATCCGCTCATGAG
ACAATAACCCTGATAAATGCTTCAATAATATTGAAAAAGGAAGAGTATGAGTATTCAACATTTCCGTGTC
GCCCTTATTCCCTTTTTTGCGGCATTTTGCCTTCCTGTTTTTGCTCACCCAGAAACGCTGGTGAAAGTAA
AAGATGCTGAAGATCAGTTGGGTGCACGAGTGGGTTACATCGAACTGGATCTCAACAGCGGTAAGATCCT
TGAGAGTTTTCGCCCCGAAGAACGTTTTCCAATGATGAGCACTTTTAAAGTTCTGCTATGTGGCGCGGTA
TTATCCCGTATTGACGCCGGGCAAGAGCAACTCGGTCGCCGCATACACTATTCTCAGAATGACTTGGTTG
AGTACTCACCAGTCACAGAAAAGCATCTTACGGATGGCATGACAGTAAGAGAATTATGCAGTGCTGCCAT
AACCATGAGTGATAACACTGCGGCCAACTTACTTCTGACAACGATCGGAGGACCGAAGGAGCTAACCGCT
TTTTTGCACAACATGGGGGATCATGTAACTCGCCTTGATCGTTGGGAACCGGAGCTGAATGAAGCCATAC
CAAACGACGAGCGTGACACCACGATGCCTGTAGCAATGGCAACAACGTTGCGCAAACTATTAACTGGCGA
ACTACTTACTCTAGCTTCCCGGCAACAATTAATAGACTGGATGGAGGCGGATAAAGTTGCAGGACCACTT
CTGCGCTCGGCCCTTCCGGCTGGCTGGTTTATTGCTGATAAATCTGGAGCCGGTGAGCGTGGGTCTCGCG
GTATCATTGCAGCACTGGGGCCAGATGGTAAGCCCTCCCGTATCGTAGTTATCTACACGACGGGGAGTCA
GGCAACTATGGATGAACGAAATAGACAGATCGCTGAGATAGGTGCCTCACTGATTAAGCATTGGTAACTG
TCAGACCAAGTTTACTCATATATACTTTAGATTGATTTAAAACTTCATTTTTAATTTAAAAGGATCTAGG
TGAAGATCCTTTTTGATAATCTCATGACCAAAATCCCTTAACGTGAGTTTTCGTTCCACTGAGCGTCAGA
CCCCGTAGAAAAGATCAAAGGATCTTCTTGAGATCCTTTTTTTCTGCGCGTAATCTGCTGCTTGCAAACA
AAAAAACCACCGCTACCAGCGGTGGTTTGTTTGCCGGATCAAGAGCTACCAACTCTTTTTCCGAAGGTAA
CTGGCTTCAGCAGAGCGCAGATACCAAATACTGTTCTTCTAGTGTAGCCGTAGTTAGGCCACCACTTCAA
GAACTCTGTAGCACCGCCTACATACCTCGCTCTGCTAATCCTGTTACCAGTGGCTGCTGCCAGTGGCGAT
AAGTCGTGTCTTACCGGGTTGGACTCAAGACGATAGTTACCGGATAAGGCGCAGCGGTCGGGCTGAACGG
GGGGTTCGTGCACACAGCCCAGCTTGGAGCGAACGACCTACACCGAACTGAGATACCTACAGCGTGAGCT
ATGAGAAAGCGCCACGCTTCCCGAAGGGAGAAAGGCGGACAGGTATCCGGTAAGCGGCAGGGTCGGAACA
GGAGAGCGCACGAGGGAGCTTCCAGGGGGAAACGCCTGGTATCTTTATAGTCCTGTCGGGTTTCGCCACC
TCTGACTTGAGCGTCGATTTTTGTGATGCTCGTCAGGGGGGCGGAGCCTATGGAAAAACGCCAGCAACGC
GGCCTTTTTACGGTTCCTGGCCTTTTGCTGGCCTTTTGCTCACATGTTCTTTCCTGCGTTATCCCCTGAT
TCTGTGGATAACCGTATTACCGCCTTTGAGTGAGCTGATACCGCTCGCCGCAGCCGAACGACCGAGCGCA
GCGAGTCAGTGAGCGAGGAAGCGGAAGAGCGCCCAATACGCAAACCGCCTCTCCCCGCGCGTTGGCCGAT
TCATTAATGCAGCTGGCACGACAGGTTTCCCGACTGGAAAGCGGGCAGTGAGCGCAACGCAATTAATGTG
AGTTAGCTCACTCATTAGGCACCCCAGGCTTTACACTTTATGCTTCCGGCTCGTATGTTGTGTGGAATTG
TGAGCGGATAACAATTTCACACAGGAAACAGCTATGACCATGATTACGCCAAGCGCGCAATTAACCCTCA
CTAAAGGGAACAAAAGCTGGAGCTGCAAGC
Features (pLannotate 1.2.2; 34 found; start..end, strand, type, name):
      5..231     +  promoter       RSV promoter: Rous sarcoma virus enhancer/promoter
    232..412     +  LTR            5' LTR (truncated): truncated 5' long terminal repeat (LTR) from HIV-1
    459..584     +  misc_feature   HIV-1 Ψ: packaging signal of human immunodeficiency virus type 1
    568..931     +  CDS            HIV-1 gag (fragment): gag protein from human immunodeficiency virus 1; gag
   1077..1310    +  misc_feature   RRE: The Rev response element (RRE) of HIV-1 allows for Rev-dependent mRNA export from the nucleus to the cytoplasm.
   1687..1713    +  CDS            Rev (fragment): human immunodeficiency virus 1 (HIV-1) Rev protein; rev; enhances nuclear export of unspliced and incompletely spliced viral mRNAs
   1720..1743    +  promoter       SV40 promoter (fragment): SV40 early promoter
   1744..1815    +  promoter       SV40 promoter (fragment): SV40 enhancer and early promoter
   1839..1974    +  rep_origin     SV40 ori: SV40 origin of replication
   2020..2616    +  CDS            PuroR (fragment): puromycin N-acetyltransferase; pac from Streptomyces; confers resistance to puromycin
   2665..2782    +  misc_feature   cPPT/CTS: central polypurine tract and central termination sequence of HIV-1
   2847..2913    +  CDS            small t antigen (fragment): SV40 (simian virus 40) small t antigen
   2920..4098    +  promoter       EF-1α promoter: strong constitutive promoter for human elongation factor EF-1α
   4119..4136    +  protein_bind   attB1 (fragment): mutant version of attB; core recombination site for the Gateway® BP reaction BP Clonase™
   4142..5491    +  CDS            PAX8: PAX8_HUMAN - Experimental evidence at protein level: Swiss-Prot protein existence level 1. Transcription factor for the thyroid-specific expression of the genes exclusively expressed in the thyroid cell type, maintaining the functional differentiation of such cells. From Homo sapiens (Human).
   5493..5517    -  protein_bind   attB2: mutant version of attB; recombination site for the Gateway® BP reaction BP Clonase™
   5525..5566    +  CDS            V5 tag: epitope tag from simian virus 5
   5582..5635    +  promoter       U6 promoter (fragment): RNA polymerase III promoter for human U6 snRNA
   5677..6265    +  misc_feature   WPRE: woodchuck hepatitis virus posttranscriptional regulatory element
   6316..6335    +  misc_feature   cPPT/CTS (fragment): central polypurine tract and central termination sequence of HIV-1
   6337..6570    +  LTR            3' LTR (ΔU3): self-inactivating 3' long terminal repeat (LTR) from HIV-1
   6648..6769    +  polyA_signal   SV40 poly(A) signal: SV40 polyadenylation signal
   6809..6944    +  rep_origin     SV40 ori: SV40 origin of replication
   6965..6983    -  promoter       T7 promoter: promoter for bacteriophage T7 RNA polymerase
   6991..7146    +  CDS            lacZα (fragment): LacZα fragment of β-galactosidase; lacZ fragment
   7151..7579    +  rep_origin     f1 ori (sequence partly withheld): f1 bacteriophage origin of replication; arrow indicates direction of (+) strand synthesis
   7632..7736    +  promoter       AmpR promoter: bla
   7737..8597    +  CDS            AmpR: β-lactamase; bla; confers resistance to ampicillin, carbenicillin, and related antibiotics
   8768..9356    +  rep_origin     ori: high-copy-number ColE1/pMB1/pBR322/pUC origin of replication
   9539..9631    +  CDS            lacI (fragment): lac repressor; lacI; The lac repressor binds to the lac operator to inhibit transcription in E. coli. This inhibition can be relieved by adding lactose or isopropyl-β-D-thiogalactopyranoside (IPTG).
   9644..9665    +  protein_bind   CAP binding site: CAP binding activates transcription in the presence of cAMP. E. coli catabolite activator protein
   9680..9710    +  promoter       lac promoter: promoter for the E. coli lac operon
   9718..9734    +  protein_bind   lac operator: The lac repressor binds to the lac operator to inhibit transcription in E. coli. This inhibition can be relieved by adding lactose or isopropyl-β-D-thiogalactopyranoside (IPTG). lac repressor encoded by lacI
   9779..9797    +  promoter       T3 promoter: promoter for bacteriophage T3 RNA polymerase
