[The description below was written by a language model from this plasmid's Addgene catalogue record and pLannotate feature annotations shown in this document.]
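Description:
TFORF2969 is a third-generation-style, self-inactivating lentiviral expression plasmid built on the pLX_TRC317 backbone. It belongs to a barcoded library of transcription factor open reading frames and carries human PAX8, a paired-box transcription factor associated with thyroid-specific gene expression. The depositor notes that the insert corresponds to a RefSeq PAX8 transcript. In bacteria the plasmid is maintained through a high-copy ColE1/pUC-type origin and ampicillin resistance (AmpR). An f1 origin and remnants of a lac/lacZα cloning region are also present. The depositor cautions that recombination can occur, as is common with LTR-containing plasmids.

The viral genome is transcribed from an RSV promoter fused to a truncated HIV-1 5' LTR. This is followed by the Ψ packaging signal, a gag fragment, the RRE for Rev-dependent nuclear export, and a cPPT/CTS element. An SV40 early promoter drives puromycin N-acetyltransferase, which allows selection of transduced mammalian cells. Downstream, the strong constitutive EF-1α promoter drives the PAX8 coding sequence, which was introduced by Gateway cloning and is flanked by attB1 and attB2 sites. The ORF reads through attB2 into a C-terminal V5 epitope tag for detection. A WPRE enhances transcript stability and expression, and the ΔU3 3' LTR makes the integrated provirus self-inactivating.

According to the record, each construct in the collection carries a unique 24-bp barcode, although this is not annotated as a separate feature in the table. The barcode lets the overexpressed factor be identified in pooled screens, such as those that test transcription factors for their ability to direct cell differentiation.
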