Addgene plasmid #144445: TFORF2969
Purpose: Lentiviral vector for overexpressing transcription factor ORFs with unique 24-bp barcodes. Barcodes facilitate identification of transcription factors in pooled screens.
Depositing lab: Feng Zhang. Depositing organization: Broad Institute. Publication: A transcription factor atlas of directed differentiation. Joung J, Ma S, Tay T, Geiger-Schuller KR, Kirchgatterer PC, Verdine VK, Guo B, Arias-Garcia MA, Allen WE, Singh A, Kuksenko O, Abudayyeh OO, Gootenberg JS, Fu Z, Macrae RK, Buenrostro JD, Regev A, Zhang F. Cell. 2023 Jan 5;186(1):209-229.e26. doi: 10.1016/j.cell.2022.11.026. PubMed 36608654.
Backbone
  Vector backbone: pLX_TRC317
  Backbone manufacturer: Broad Institute Genetic Perturbation Platform
  Backbone size w/o insert (bp): 8264
  Vector type: Mammalian Expression, Lentiviral
  Selectable markers: Puromycin
Growth in bacteria
  Bacterial resistance: Ampicillin, 100 μg/mL
  Growth temperature: 37°C
  Growth strain: NEB Stable
  Copy number: High Copy
Gene/Insert
  Gene/Insert name: PAX8
  Species: H. sapiens (human)
  Insert size (bp): 1556
  Entrez Gene: PAX8 (a.k.a. PAX-8)
  Promoter: EF1a
  Tag / fusion protein: V5 (C terminal on insert)
  Cloning method: Gateway Cloning
  Sequencing primers: 5′ GGGTGGAGACTGAAGTTAGGCCAG; 3′ CACATAGCGTAAAAGGAGCAACATAG
Resource information
  A portion of this plasmid was derived from a plasmid made by: Broad Institute Genetic Perturbation Platform
Terms and licenses: Academic/Nonprofit Terms; Industry Terms: Not Available to Industry
Depositor comments: NM_003466.3 Please test multiple small colonies in case of plasmid recombination. To make this collection available in a timely manner, a portion of this collection was not fully sequenced by Addgene. If an Addgene verified full plasmid sequence is not available, please contact us prior to placing an order to request the full sequence.
How to cite: TFORF2969 was a gift from Feng Zhang (Addgene plasmid # 144445 ; http://n2t.net/addgene:144445 ; RRID:Addgene_144445)
