>Addgene plasmid #144445 | TFORF2969 | depositor partial sequence | sequence record 285450 | Insert
ATCGATTGATCAACAAGTTTGTACAAAAAAGTTGGCATGCCTCACAACTCCATCAGATCTGGCCATGGAG
GGCTGAACCAGCTGGGAGGGGCCTTTGTGAATGGCAGACCTCTGCCGGAAGTGGTCCGCCAGCGCATCGT
AGACCTGGCCCACCAGGGTGTAAGGCCCTGCGACATCTCTCGCCAGCTCCGCGTCAGCCATGGCTGCGTC
AGCAAGATCCTTGGCAGGTACTACGAGACTGGCAGCATCCGGCCTGGAGTGATAGGGGGCTCCAAGCCCA
AGGTGGCCACCCCCAAGGTGGTGGAGAAGATTGGGGACTACAAACGCCAGAACCCTACCATGTTTGCCTG
GGAGATCCGAGACCGGCTCCTGGCTGAGGGCGTCTGTGACAATGACACTGTGCCCAGTGTCAGCTCCATT
AATAGAATCATCCGGACCAAAGTGCAGCAACCATTCAACCTCCCTATGGACAGCTGCGTGGCCACCAAGT
CCCTGAGTCCCGGACACACGCTGATCCCCAGCTCAGCTGTAACTCCCCCGGAGTCACCCCAGTCGGATTC
CCTGGGCTCCACCTACTCCATCAATGGGCTCCTGGGCATCGCTCAGCCTGGCAGCGACAAGAGGAAAATG
GATGACAGTGATCAGGATAGCTGCCGACTAAGCATTGACTCACAGAGCAGCAGCAGCGGACCCCGAAAGC
ACCTTCGCACGGATGCCTTCAGCCAGCACCACCTCGAGCCGCTCGAGTGCCCATTTGAGCGGCAGCACTA
CCCAGAGGCCTATGCCTCCCCCAGCCACACCAAAGGCGAGCAGGGCCTCTACCCGCTGCCCTTGCTCAAC
AGCACCCTGGACGACGGGAAGGCCACCCTGACCCCTTCCAACACGCCACTGGGGCGCAACCTCTCGACTC
ACCAGACCTACCCCGTGGTGGCAGATCCTCACTCACCCTTCGCCATAAAGCAGGAAACCCCCGAGGTGTC
CAGTTCTAGCTCCACCCCTTCCTCTTTATCTAGCTCCGCCTTTTTGGATCTGCAGCAAGTCGGCTCCGGG
GTCCCGCCCTTCAATGCCTTTCCCCATGCTGCCTCCGTGTACGGGCAGTTCACGGGCCAGGCCCTCCTCT
CAGGGCGAGAGATGGTGGGGCCCACGCTGCCCGGATACCCACCCCACATCCCCACCAGCGGACAGGGCAG
CTATGCCTCCTCTGCCATCGCAGGCATGGTGGCAGGAAGTGAATACTCTGGCAATGCCTATGGCCACACC
CCCTACTCCTCCTACAGCGAGGCCTGGCGCTTCCCCAACTCCAGCTTGCTGAGTTCCCCATATTATTACA
GTTCCACATCAAGGCCGAGTGCACCGCCCACCACTGCCACGGCCTTTGACCATCTGTACCCAACTTTCTT
GTACAAAGTGGTTGATATCGGTAAGCCTATCCCTAACCCTCTCCTCGGTCTCGATTCTACGTAGTAATGA
ACTAGTCCGTAACTTGAAAGTATTTCGATTTCTTGGCTTTATATATCTTGTGGAAAGGACGAAGCACCTC
AACCCACTCTTGGTCG
