>Addgene plasmid #144445 | TFORF2969 | depositor partial sequence | sequence record 285451 | Barcode
AGCACCTCAACCCACTCTTGGTCG
